>Addgene plasmid #98294 | pF CAG luc IRES neo | depositor full sequence | sequence record 180213 | pF CAG luc IRES neo sequence 12760 bps
CCAAGTTGACCAGTGCCGTTCCGGTGCTCACCGCGCGCGACGTCGCCGGAGCGGTCGAGTTCTGGACCGA
CCGGCTCGGGTTCTCCCGGGACTTCGTGGAGGACGACTTCGCCGGTGTGGTCCGGGACGACGTGACCCTG
TTCATCAGCGCGGTCCAGGACCAGGTGGTGCCGGACAACACCCTGGCCTGGGTGTGGGTGCGCGGCCTGG
ACGAGCTGTACGCCGAGTGGTCGGAGGTCGTGTCCACGAACTTCCGGGACGCCTCCGGGCCGGCCATGAC
CGAGATCGGCGAGCAGCCGTGGGGGCGGGAGTTCGCCCTGCGCGACCCGGCCGGCAACTGCGTGCACTTC
GTGGCCGAGGAGCAGGACTGACACGTGCTACGAGATTTCGATTCCACCGCCGCCTTCTATGAAAGGTTGG
GCTTCGGAATCGTTTTCCGGGACGCCGGCTGGATGATCCTCCAGCGCGGGGATCTCATGCTGGAGTTCTT
CGCCCACCCCAACTTGTTTATTGCAGCTTATAATGGTTACAAATAAAGCAATAGCATCACAAATTTCACA
AATAAAGCATTTTTTTCACTGCATTCTAGTTGTGGTTTGTCCAAACTCATCAATGTATCTTATCATGTCT
GTATACCGTCGACCTCTAGCTAGAGCTTGGCGTAATCATGGTCATAGCTGTTTCCTGTGTGAAATTGTTA
TCCGCTCACAATTCCACACAACATACGAGCCGGAAGCATAAAGTGTAAAGCCTGGGGTGCCTAATGAGTG
AGCTAACTCACATTAATTGCGTTGCGCTCACTGCCCGCTTTCCAGTCGGGAAACCTGTCGTGCCAGCTGC
ATTAATGAATCGGCCAACGCGCGGGGAGAGGCGGTTTGCGTATTGGGCGCTCTTCCGCTTCCTCGCTCAC
TGACTCGCTGCGCTCGGTCGTTCGGCTGCGGCGAGCGGTATCAGCTCACTCAAAGGCGGTAATACGGTTA
TCCACAGAATCAGGGGATAACGCAGGAAAGAACATGTGAGCAAAAGGCCAGCAAAAGGCCAGGAACCGTA
AAAAGGCCGCGTTGCTGGCGTTTTTCCATAGGCTCCGCCCCCCTGACGAGCATCACAAAAATCGACGCTC
AAGTCAGAGGTGGCGAAACCCGACAGGACTATAAAGATACCAGGCGTTTCCCCCTGGAAGCTCCCTCGTG
CGCTCTCCTGTTCCGACCCTGCCGCTTACCGGATACCTGTCCGCCTTTCTCCCTTCGGGAAGCGTGGCGC
TTTCTCATAGCTCACGCTGTAGGTATCTCAGTTCGGTGTAGGTCGTTCGCTCCAAGCTGGGCTGTGTGCA
CGAACCCCCCGTTCAGCCCGACCGCTGCGCCTTATCCGGTAACTATCGTCTTGAGTCCAACCCGGTAAGA
CACGACTTATCGCCACTGGCAGCAGCCACTGGTAACAGGATTAGCAGAGCGAGGTATGTAGGCGGTGCTA
CAGAGTTCTTGAAGTGGTGGCCTAACTACGGCTACACTAGAAGAACAGTATTTGGTATCTGCGCTCTGCT
GAAGCCAGTTACCTTCGGAAAAAGAGTTGGTAGCTCTTGATCCGGCAAACAAACCACCGCTGGTAGCGGT
GGTTTTTTTGTTTGCAAGCAGCAGATTACGCGCAGAAAAAAAGGATCTCAAGAAGATCCTTTGATCTTTT
CTACGGGGTCTGACGCTCAGTGGAACGAAAACTCACGTTAAGGGATTTTGGTCATGAGATTATCAAAAAG
GATCTTCACCTAGATCCTTTTAAATTAAAAATGAAGTTTTAAATCAATCTAAAGTATATATGAGTAAACT
TTACCAATGCTTAATCAGTGAGGCACCTATCTCAGCGATCTGTCTATTTCGTTCATCCATAGTTGCCTGA
CTCCCCGTCGTGTAGATAACTACGATACGGGAGGGCTTACCATCTGGCCCCAGTGCTGCAATGATACCGC
GAGACCCACGCTCACCGGCTCCAGATTTATCAGCAATAAACCAGCCAGCCGGAAGGGCCGAGCGCAGAAG
TGGTCCTGCAACTTTATCCGCCTCCATCCAGTCTATTAATTGTTGCCGGGAAGCTAGAGTAAGTAGTTCG
CCAGTTAATAGTTTGCGCAACGTTGTTGCCATTGCTACAGGCATCGTGGTGTCACGCTCGTCGTTTGGTA
TGGCTTCATTCAGCTCCGGTTCCCAACGATCAAGGCGAGTTACATGATCCCCCATGTTGTGCAAAAAAGC
GGTTAGCTCCTTCGGTCCTCCGATCGTTGTCAGAAGTAAGTTGGCCGCAGTGTTATCACTCATGGTTATG
GCAGCACTGCATAATTCTCTTACTGTCATGCCATCCGTAAGATGCTTTTCTGTGACTGGTGAGTACTCAA
CCAAGTCATTCTGAGAATAGTGTATGCGGCGACCGAGTTGCTCTTGCCCGGCGTCAATACGGGATAATAC
CGCGCCACATAGCAGAACTTTAAAAGTGCTCATCATTGGAAAACGTTCTTCGGGGCGAAAACTCTCAAGG
ATCTTACCGCTGTTGAGATCCAGTTCGATGTAACCCACTCGTGCACCCAACTGATCTTCAGCATCTTTTA
CTTTCACCAGCGTTTCTGGGTGAGCAAAAACAGGAAGGCAAAATGCCGCAAAAAAGGGAATAAGGGCGAC
ACGGAAATGTTGAATACTCATCTCTTCTTTTTATATTATTGAAGCATTTATCAGGGTTATTGTCTCATGA
GCGGATACATATTTGAATGTATTTAGAAAAATAAACAAATAGGGGTTCCGCGCACATTTCCCCGAAAAGT
GCCACCTGACGTCGACGGATCGGGAGATCTCCCGATCCCCTATGGTGCACTCTCAGTACAATCTGCTCTG
ATGCCGCATAGTTAAGCCAGTATCTGCTCCCTGCTTGTGTGTTGGAGGTCGCTGAGTAGTGCGCGAGCAA
AATTTAAGCTACAACAAGGCAAGGCTTGACCGACAATTGCATGAAGAATCTGCTTAGGGTTAGGCGTTTT
GCGCTGCTTCGCGATGTACGGGCCAGATATACGCGTTGACATTGATTATTGACTAGTTATTAATAGTAAT
CAATTACGGGGTCATTAGTTCATAGCCCATATATGGAGTTCCGCGTTACATAACTTACGGTAAATGGCCC
GCCTGGCTGACCGCCCAACGACCCCCGCCCATTGACGTCAATAATGACGTATGTTCCCATAGTAACGCCA
ATAGGGACTTTCCATTGACGTCAATGGGTGGAGTATTTACGGTAAACTGCCCACTTGGCAGTACATCAAG
TGTATCATATGCCAAGTACGCCCCCTATTGACGTCAATGACGGTAAATGGCCCGCCTGGCATTATGCCCA
GTACATGACCTTATGGGACTTTCCTACTTGGCAGTACATCTACGTATTAGTCATCGCTATTACCATGGTG
ATGCGGTTTTGGCAGTACATCAATGGGCGTGGATAGCGGTTTGACTCACGGGGATTTCCAAGTCTCCACC
CCATTGACGTCAATGGGAGTTTGTTTTGGCACCAAAATCAACGGGACTTTCCAAAATGTCGTAACAACTC
CGCCCCATTGACGCAAATGGGCGGTAGGCGTGTACGGTGGGAGGTCTATATAAGCAGCGCGTTTTGCCTG
TACTGGGTCTCTCTGGTTAGACCAGATCTGAGCCTGGGAGCTCTCTGGCTAACTAGGGAACCCACTGCTT
AAGCCTCAATAAAGCTTGCCTTGAGTGCTTCAAGTAGTGTGTGCCCGTCTGTTGTGTGACTCTGGTAACT
AGAGATCCCTCAGACCCTTTTAGTCAGTGTGGAAAATCTCTAGCAGTGGCGCCCGAACAGGGACTTGAAA
GCGAAAGGGAAACCAGAGGAGCTCTCTCGACGCAGGACTCGGCTTGCTGAAGCGCGCACGGCAAGAGGCG
AGGGGCGGCGACTGGTGAGTACGCCAAAAATTTTGACTAGCGGAGGCTAGAAGGAGAGAGATGGGTGCGA
GAGCGTCAGTATTAAGCGGGGGAGAATTAGATCGCGATGGGAAAAAATTCGGTTAAGGCCAGGGGGAAAG
AAAAAATATAAATTAAAACATATAGTATGGGCAAGCAGGGAGCTAGAACGATTCGCAGTTAATCCTGGCC
TGTTAGAAACATCAGAAGGCTGTAGACAAATACTGGGACAGCTACAACCATCCCTTCAGACAGGATCAGA
AGAACTTAGATCATTATATAATACAGTAGCAACCCTCTATTGTGTGCATCAAAGGATAGAGATAAAAGAC
ACCAAGGAAGCTTTAGACAAGATAGAGGAAGAGCAAAACAAAAGTAAGACCACCGCACAGCAAGCGGCCG
CTGATCTTCAGACCTGGAGGAGGAGATATGAGGGACAATTGGAGAAGTGAATTATATAAATATAAAGTAG
TAAAAATTGAACCATTAGGAGTAGCACCCACCAAGGCAAAGAGAAGAGTGGTGCAGAGAGAAAAAAGAGC
AGTGGGAATAGGAGCTTTGTTCCTTGGGTTCTTGGGAGCAGCAGGAAGCACTATGGGCGCAGCGTCAATG
ACGCTGACGGTACAGGCCAGACAATTATTGTCTGGTATAGTGCAGCAGCAGAACAATTTGCTGAGGGCTA
TTGAGGCGCAACAGCATCTGTTGCAACTCACAGTCTGGGGCATCAAGCAGCTCCAGGCAAGAATCCTGGC
TGTGGAAAGATACCTAAAGGATCAACAGCTCCTGGGGATTTGGGGTTGCTCTGGAAAACTCATTTGCACC
ACTGCTGTGCCTTGGAATGCTAGTTGGAGTAATAAATCTCTGGAACAGATTTGGAATCACACGACCTGGA
TGGAGTGGGACAGAGAAATTAACAATTACACAAGCTTAATACACTCCTTAATTGAAGAATCGCAAAACCA
GCAAGAAAAGAATGAACAAGAATTATTGGAATTAGATAAATGGGCAAGTTTGTGGAATTGGTTTAACATA
ACAAATTGGCTGTGGTATATAAAATTATTCATAATGATAGTAGGAGGCTTGGTAGGTTTAAGAATAGTTT
TTGCTGTACTTTCTATAGTGAATAGAGTTAGGCAGGGATATTCACCATTATCGTTTCAGACCCACCTCCC
AACCCCGAGGGGACCCGACAGGCCCGAAGGAATAGAAGAAGAAGGTGGAGAGAGAGACAGAGACAGATCC
ATTCGATTAGTGAACGGATCGGCACTGCGTGCGCCAATTCTGCAGACAAATGGCAGTATTCATCCACAAT
TTTAAAAGAAAAGGGGGGATTGGGGGGTACAGTGCAGGGGAAAGAATAGTAGACATAATAGCAACAGACA
TACAAACTAAAGAATTACAAAAACAAATTACAAAAATTCAAAATTTTCGGGTTTATTACAGGGACAGCAG
AGATCCAGTTTGGTTAATTAAGACTAGTTATTAATAGTAATCAATTACGGGGTCATTAGTTCATAGCCCA
TATATGGAGTTCCGCGTTACATAACTTACGGTAAATGGCCCGCCTGGCTGACCGCCCAACGACCCCCGCC
CATTGACGTCAATAATGACGTATGTTCCCATAGTAACGCCAATAGGGACTTTCCATTGACGTCAATGGGT
GGACTATTTACGGTAAACTGCCCACTTGGCAGTACATCAAGTGTATCATATGCCAAGTACGCCCCCTATT
GACGTCAATGACGGTAAATGGCCCGCCTGGCATTATGCCCAGTACATGACCTTATGGGACTTTCCTACTT
GGCAGTACATCTACGTATTAGTCATCGCTATTACCATGGGTCGAGGTGAGCCCCACGTTCTGCTTCACTC
TCCCCATCTCCCCCCCCTCCCCACCCCCAATTTTGTATTTATTTATTTTTTAATTATTTTGTGCAGCGAT
GGGGGCGGGGGGGGGGGGGGCGCGCGCCAGGCGGGGCGGGGCGGGGCGAGGGGCGGGGCGGGGCGAGGCG
GAGAGGTGCGGCGGCAGCCAATCAGAGCGGCGCGCTCCGAAAGTTTCCTTTTATGGCGAGGCGGCGGCGG
CGGCGGCCCTATAAAAAGCGAAGCGCGCGGCGGGCGGGAGTCGCTGCGTTGCCTTCGCCCCGTGCCCCGC
TCCGCGCCGCCTCGCGCCGCCCGCCCCGGCTCTGACTGACCGCGTTACTCCCACAGGTGAGCGGGCGGGA
CGGCCCTTCTCCTCCGGGCTGTAATTAGCGCTTGGTTTAATGACGGCTCGTTTCTTTTCTGTGGCTGCGT
GAAAGCCTTAAAGGGCTCCGGGAGGGCCCTTTGTGCGGGGGGGAGCGGCTCGGGGGGTGCGTGCGTGTGT
GTGTGCGTGGGGAGCGCCGCGTGCGGCCCGCGCTGCCCGGCGGCTGTGAGCGCTGCGGGCGCGGCGCGGG
GCTTTGTGCGCTCCGCGTGTGCGCGAGGGGAGCGCGGCCGGGGGCGGTGCCCCGCGGTGCGGGGGGGCTG
CGAGGGGAACAAAGGCTGCGTGCGGGGTGTGTGCGTGGGGGGGTGAGCAGGGGGTGTGGGCGCGGCGGTC
GGGCTGTAACCCCCCCCTGCACCCCCCTCCCCGAGTTGCTGAGCACGGCCCGGCTTCGGGTGCGGGGCTC
CGTGCGGGGCGTGGCGCGGGGCTCGCCGTGCCGGGCGGGGGGTGGCGGCAGGTGGGGGTGCCGGGCGGGG
CGGGGCCGCCTCGGGCCGGGGAGGGCTCGGGGGAGGGGCGCGGCGGCCCCGGAGCGCCGGCGGCTGTCGA
GGCGCGGCGAGCCGCAGCCATTGCCTTTTATGGTAATCGTGCGAGAGGGCGCAGGGACTTCCTTTGTCCC
AAATCTGGCGGAGCCGAAATCTGGGAGGCGCCGCCGCACCCCCTCTAGCGGGCGCGGGCGAAGCGGTGCG
GCGCCGGCAGGAAGGAAATGGGCGGGGAGGGCCTTCGTGCGTCGCCGCGCCGCCGTCCCCTTCTCCATCT
CCAGCCTCGGGGCTGCCGCAGGGGGACGGCTGCCTTCGGGGGGGACGGGGCAGGGCGGGGTTCGGCTTCT
GGCGTGTGACCGGCGGCTCTAGAGCCTCTGCTAACCATGTTCATGCCTTCTTCTTTTTCCTACAGCTCCT
GGGCAACGTGCTGGTTGTTGTGCTGTCTCATCATTTTGGCAAAGGATCCGCCGCCACCATGGAAGACGCC
AAAAACATAAAGAAAGGCCCGGCGCCATTCTATCCTCTAGAGGATGGAACCGCTGGAGAGCAACTGCATA
AGGCTATGAAGAGATACGCCCTGGTTCCTGGAACAATTGCTTTTACAGATGCACATATCGAGGTGAACAT
CACGTACGCGGAATACTTCGAAATGTCCGTTCGGTTGGCAGAAGCTATGAAACGATATGGGCTGAATACA
AATCACAGAATCGTCGTATGCAGTGAAAACTCTCTTCAATTCTTTATGCCGGTGTTGGGCGCGTTATTTA
TCGGAGTTGCAGTTGCGCCCGCGAACGACATTTATAATGAACGTGAATTGCTCAACAGTATGAACATTTC
GCAGCCTACCGTAGTGTTTGTTTCCAAAAAGGGGTTGCAAAAAATTTTGAACGTGCAAAAAAAATTACCA
ATAATCCAGAAAATTATTATCATGGATTCTAAAACGGATTACCAGGGATTTCAGTCGATGTACACGTTCG
TCACATCTCATCTACCTCCCGGTTTTAATGAATACGATTTTGTACCAGAGTCCTTTGATCGTGACAAAAC
AATTGCACTGATAATGAATTCCTCTGGATCTACTGGGTTACCTAAGGGTGTGGCCCTTCCGCATAGAACT
GCCTGCGTCAGATTCTCGCATGCCAGAGATCCTATTTTTGGCAATCAAATCATTCCGGATACTGCGATTT
TAAGTGTTGTTCCATTCCATCACGGTTTTGGAATGTTTACTACACTCGGATATTTGATATGTGGATTTCG
AGTCGTCTTAATGTATAGATTTGAAGAAGAGCTGTTTTTACGATCCCTTCAGGATTACAAAATTCAAAGT
GCGTTGCTAGTACCAACCCTATTTTCATTCTTCGCCAAAAGCACTCTGATTGACAAATACGATTTATCTA
ATTTACACGAAATTGCTTCTGGGGGCGCACCTCTTTCGAAAGAAGTCGGGGAAGCGGTTGCAAAACGCTT
CCATCTTCCAGGGATACGACAAGGATATGGGCTCACTGAGACTACATCAGCTATTCTGATTACACCCGAG
GGGGATGATAAACCGGGCGCGGTCGGTAAAGTTGTTCCATTTTTTGAAGCGAAGGTTGTGGATCTGGATA
CCGGGAAAACGCTGGGCGTTAATCAGAGAGGCGAATTATGTGTCAGAGGACCTATGATTATGTCCGGTTA
TGTAAACAATCCGGAAGCGACCAACGCCTTGATTGACAAGGATGGATGGCTACATTCTGGAGACATAGCT
TACTGGGACGAAGACGAACACTTCTTCATAGTTGACCGCTTGAAGTCTTTAATTAAATACAAAGGATATC
AGGTGGCCCCCGCTGAATTGGAATCGATATTGTTACAACACCCCAACATCTTCGACGCGGGCGTGGCAGG
TCTTCCCGACGATGACGCCGGTGAACTTCCCGCCGCCGTTGTTGTTTTGGAGCACGGAAAGACGATGACG
GAAAAAGAGATCGTGGATTACGTCGCCAGTCAAGTAACAACCGCGAAAAAGTTGCGCGGAGGAGTTGTGT
TTGTGGACGAAGTACCGAAAGGTCTTACCGGAAAACTCGACGCAAGAAAAATCAGAGAGATCCTCATAAA
GGCCAAGAAGGGCGGAAAGTCCAAATTGTAAGCTAGCGCCCCTCTCCCTCCCCCCCCCCTAACGTTACTG
GCCGAAGCCGCTTGGAATAAGGCCGGTGTGCGTTTGTCTATATGTTATTTTCCACCATATTGCCGTCTTT
TGGCAATGTGAGGGCCCGGAAACCTGGCCCTGTCTTCTTGACGAGCATTCCTAGGGGTCTTTCCCCTCTC
GCCAAAGGAATGCAAGGTCTGTTGAATGTCGTGAAGGAAGCAGTTCCTCTGGAAGCTTCTTGAAGACAAA
CAACGTCTGTAGCGACCCTTTGCAGGCAGCGGAACCCCCCACCTGGCGACAGGTGCCTCTGCGGCCAAAA
GCCACGTGTATAAGATACACCTGCAAAGGCGGCACAACCCCAGTGCCACGTTGTGAGTTGGATAGTTGTG
GAAAGAGTCAAATGGCTCTCCTCAAGCGTATTCAACAAGGGGCTGAAGGATGCCCAGAAGGTACCCCATT
GTATGGGATCTGATCTGGGGCCTCGGTGCACATGCTTTACATGTGTTTAGTCGAGGTTAAAAAAACGTCT
AGGCCCCCCGAACCACGGGGACGTGGTTTTCCTTTGAAAAACACGATGATAATATGGCCACAAACCGGTC
TTGATTCTTCTGACACAACAGTCTCGAACTTAAGGCTAGAGCCACCATGATTGAACAAGATGGATTGCAC
GCAGGTTCTCCGGCCGCTTGGGTGGAGAGGCTATTCGGCTATGACTGGGCACAACAGACAATCGGCTGCT
CTGATGCCGCCGTGTTCCGGCTGTCAGCGCAGGGGCGCCCGGTTCTTTTTGTCAAGACCGACCTGTCCGG
TGCCCTGAATGAACTGCAGGACGAGGCAGCGCGGCTATCGTGGCTGGCCACGACGGGCGTTCCTTGCGCA
GCTGTGCTCGACGTTGTCACTGAAGCGGGAAGGGACTGGCTGCTATTGGGCGAAGTGCCGGGGCAGGATC
TCCTGTCATCTCACCTTGCTCCTGCCGAGAAAGTATCCATCATGGCTGATGCAATGCGGCGGCTGCATAC
GCTTGATCCGGCTACCTGCCCATTCGACCACCAAGCGAAACATCGCATCGAGCGAGCACGTACTCGGATG
GAAGCCGGTCTTGTCGATCAGGATGATCTGGACGAAGAGCATCAGGGGCTCGCGCCAGCCGAACTGTTCG
CCAGGCTCAAGGCGCGCATGCCCGACGGCGAGGATCTCGTCGTGACCCATGGCGATGCCTGCTTGCCGAA
TATCATGGTGGAAAATGGCCGCTTTTCTGGATTCATCGACTGTGGCCGGCTGGGTGTGGCGGACCGCTAT
CAGGACATAGCGTTGGCTACCCGTGATATTGCTGAAGAGCTTGGCGGCGAATGGGCTGACCGCTTCCTCG
TGCTTTACGGTATCGCCGCTCCCGATTCGCAGCGCATCGCCTTCTATCGCCTTCTTGACGAGTTCTTCTG
AGCGGGACTCTGGGGTTCGAAATGAGGCGCGCCGAATTCGATATCAAGCTTATCGATAATCAACCTCTGG
ATTACAAAATTTGTGAAAGATTGACTGGTATTCTTAACTATGTTGCTCCTTTTACGCTATGTGGATACGC
TGCTTTAATGCCTTTGTATCATGCTATTGCTTCCCGTATGGCTTTCATTTTCTCCTCCTTGTATAAATCC
TGGTTGCTGTCTCTTTATGAGGAGTTGTGGCCCGTTGTCAGGCAACGTGGCGTGGTGTGCACTGTGTTTG
CTGACGCAACCCCCACTGGTTGGGGCATTGCCACCACCTGTCAGCTCCTTTCCGGGACTTTCGCTTTCCC
CCTCCCTATTGCCACGGCGGAACTCATCGCCGCCTGCCTTGCCCGCTGCTGGACAGGGGCTCGGCTGTTG
GGCACTGACAATTCCGTGGTGTTGTCGGGGAAATCATCGTCCTTTCCTTGGCTGCTCGCCTGTGTTGCCA
CCTGGATTCTGCGCGGGACGTCCTTCTGCTACGTCCCTTCGGCCCTCAATCCAGCGGACCTTCCTTCCCG
CGGCCTGCTGCCGGCTCTGCGGCCTCTTCCGCGTCTTCGCCTTCGCCCTCAGACGAGTCGGATCTCCCTT
TGGGCCGCCTCCCCGCATCGATACCGTCGACCTCGAGACCTAGAAAAACATGGAGCAATCACAAGTAGCA
ATACAGCAGCTACCAATGCTGATTGTGCCTGGCTAGAAGCACAAGAGGAGGAGGAGGTGGGTTTTCCAGT
CACACCTCAGGTACCTTTAAGACCAATGACTTACAAGGCAGCTGTAGATCTTAGCCACTTTTTAAAAGAA
AAGGGGGGACTGGAGGGCTAATTCACTCCCAACGAAGACAAGATATCCTTGATCTGTGGATCTACCACAC
ACAAGGCTACTTCCCTGATTGGCAGAACTACACACCAGGGCCAGGGATCAGATATCCACTGACCTTTGGA
TGGTGCTACAAGCTAGTACCAGTTGAGCAAGAGAAGGTAGAAGAAGCCAATGAAGGAGAGAACACCCGCT
TGTTACACCCTGTGAGCCTGCATGGGATGGATGACCCGGAGAGAGAAGTATTAGAGTGGAGGTTTGACAG
CCGCCTAGCATTTCATCACATGGCCCGAGAGCTGCATCCGGACTGTACTGGGTCTCTCTGGTTAGACCAG
ATCTGAGCCTGGGAGCTCTCTGGCTAACTAGGGAACCCACTGCTTAAGCCTCAATAAAGCTTGCCTTGAG
TGCTTCAAGTAGTGTGTGCCCGTCTGTTGTGTGACTCTGGTAACTAGAGATCCCTCAGACCCTTTTAGTC
AGTGTGGAAAATCTCTAGCAGGGCCCGTTTAAACCCGCTGATCAGCCTCGACTGTGCCTTCTAGTTGCCA
GCCATCTGTTGTTTGCCCCTCCCCCGTGCCTTCCTTGACCCTGGAAGGTGCCACTCCCACTGTCCTTTCC
TAATAAAATGAGGAAATTGCATCGCATTGTCTGAGTAGGTGTCATTCTATTCTGGGGGGTGGGGTGGGGC
AGGACAGCAAGGGGGAGGATTGGGAAGACAATAGCAGGCATGCTGGGGATGCGGTGGGCTCTATGGCTTC
TGAGGCGGAAAGAACCAGCTGGGGCTCTAGGGGGTATCCCC
[124 nt withheld, positions 11872-11995]
C
[91 nt withheld, positions 11997-12087]
A
[49 nt withheld, positions 12089-12137]
CCTTTGACGTTGGAGTCCACGTTCTTT
[37 nt withheld, positions 12165-12201]
ACCCTATCTCGGTCTATTCTTTTGATTTATAAGGGATTTTGCCGATTTCGGCCTATTGGTTAAAAAATGA
GCTGATTTAACAAAAATTTAACGCGAATTAATTCTGTGGAATGTGTGTCAGTTAGGGTGTGGAAAGTCCC
CAGGCTCCCCAGCAGGCAGAAGTATGCAAAGCATGCATCTCAATTAGTCAGCAACCAGGTGTGGAAAGTC
CCCAGGCTCCCCAGCAGGCAGAAGTATGCAAAGCATGCATCTCAATTAGTCAGCAACCATAGTCCCGCCC
CTAACTCCGCCCATCCCGCCCCTAACTCCGCCCAGTTCCGCCCATTCTCCGCCCCATGGCTGACTAATTT
TTTTTATTTATGCAGAGGCCGAGGCCGCCTCTGCCTCTGAGCTATTCCAGAAGTAGTGAGGAGGCTTTTT
TGGAGGCCTAGGCTTTTGCAAAAAGCTCCCGGGAGCTTGTATATCCATTTTCGGATCTGATCAGCACGTG
TTGACAATTAATCATCGGCATAGTATATCGGCATAGTATAATACGACAAGGTGAGGAACTAAACCATGG
Features (pLannotate 1.2.2; 35 found; start..end, strand, type, name):
    381..506     +  CDS            ble (fragment): BLE_KLEPN - Experimental evidence at protein level: Swiss-Prot protein existence level 1. Binding protein with a strong affinity to the bleomycin family of antibiotics. Binds to CL990; an antimitotic-antibiotic compound. From Klebsiella pneumoniae.
    501..622     +  polyA_signal   SV40 poly(A) signal: SV40 polyadenylation signal
    693..715     -  protein_bind   lac operator (fragment): The lac repressor binds to the lac operator to inhibit transcription in E. coli. This inhibition can be relieved by adding lactose or isopropyl-β-D-thiogalactopyranoside (IPTG). lac repressor encoded by lacI
    719..749     -  promoter       lac promoter: promoter for the E. coli lac operon
    764..785     -  protein_bind   CAP binding site: CAP binding activates transcription in the presence of cAMP. E. coli catabolite activator protein
    798..890     -  CDS            lacI (fragment): lac repressor; lacI; The lac repressor binds to the lac operator to inhibit transcription in E. coli. This inhibition can be relieved by adding lactose or isopropyl-β-D-thiogalactopyranoside (IPTG).
   1073..1661    -  rep_origin     ori: high-copy-number ColE1/pMB1/pBR322/pUC origin of replication
   1821..2681    -  CDS            AmpR: β-lactamase; bla; confers resistance to ampicillin, carbenicillin, and related antibiotics
   2693..2782    -  promoter       AmpR promoter (fragment): bla
   2841..2893    -  misc_feature   bom (fragment): basis of mobility region from pBR322
   3048..3427    +  enhancer       CMV enhancer: human cytomegalovirus immediate early enhancer
   3428..3627    +  promoter       CMV promoter: human cytomegalovirus (CMV) immediate early promoter
   3645..3825    +  LTR            5' LTR (truncated): truncated 5' long terminal repeat (LTR) from HIV-1
   3872..3997    +  misc_feature   HIV-1 Ψ: packaging signal of human immunodeficiency virus type 1
   3981..4344    +  CDS            HIV-1 gag (fragment): gag protein from human immunodeficiency virus 1; gag
   4490..4723    +  misc_feature   RRE: The Rev response element (RRE) of HIV-1 allows for Rev-dependent mRNA export from the nucleus to the cytoplasm.
   5100..5200    +  CDS            Rev (fragment): human immunodeficiency virus 1 (HIV-1) Rev protein; rev; enhances nuclear export of unspliced and incompletely spliced viral mRNAs
   5250..5367    +  misc_feature   cPPT/CTS: central polypurine tract and central termination sequence of HIV-1
   5412..5778    +  enhancer       CMV enhancer: human cytomegalovirus immediate early enhancer
   5781..6056    +  promoter       chicken β-actin promoter: No description available
   6057..7065    +  intron         chimeric intron: chimera between introns from chicken β-actin and rabbit β-globin
   7129..8778    +  CDS            LUCI_PHOPY: Experimental evidence at protein level: Swiss-Prot protein existence level 1. Produces green light with a wavelength of 562 nm. From Photinus pyralis (Common eastern firefly) (Lampyris pyralis).
   8900..9362    +  misc_feature   IRES: internal ribosome entry site (IRES) of the encephalomyocarditis virus (EMCV)
   9427..10218   +  CDS            neo: KKA2_KLEPN - Also known as kan, nptII. Experimental evidence at protein level: Swiss-Prot protein existence level 1. Resistance to kanamycin, neomycin, paromomycin, ribostamycin, butirosin and gentamicin B. From Klebsiella pneumoniae.
  10254..10278   +  misc_feature   MCS (fragment): pBluescript multiple cloning site
  10278..10866   +  misc_feature   WPRE: woodchuck hepatitis virus posttranscriptional regulatory element
  10836..11069   +  CDS            nef (fragment): NEF_HV1Z2 - Experimental evidence at protein level: Swiss-Prot protein existence level 1. Extracellular Nef protein targets CD4(+) T-lymphocytes for apoptosis by interacting with CXCR4 surface receptors. From Human immunodeficiency virus type 1 group M subtype D (isolate Z2/CDC-Z34) (HIV-1).
  11074..11382   +  LTR            5' LTR (fragment): 5' long terminal repeat (LTR) from HIV-1
  11390..11570   +  LTR            5' LTR (truncated): truncated 5' long terminal repeat (LTR) from HIV-1
  11602..11826   +  polyA_signal   bGH poly(A) signal: bovine growth hormone polyadenylation signal
  11830..11851   +  promoter       SV40 promoter (fragment): SV40 enhancer and early promoter
  11872..12300   +  rep_origin     f1 ori (sequence partly withheld): f1 bacteriophage origin of replication; arrow indicates direction of (+) strand synthesis
  12314..12643   +  promoter       SV40 promoter: SV40 enhancer and early promoter
  12691..12738   +  promoter       EM7 promoter: synthetic bacterial promoter&nbsp
  12757..371     +  CDS            BleoR (across the origin): antibiotic-binding protein; Sh ble from Streptoalloteichus hindustanus; confers resistance to bleomycin, phleomycin, and Zeocin™
