[The description below was written by a language model from this plasmid's Addgene catalogue record and pLannotate feature annotations shown in this document.]
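Description:
pF CAG luc IRES neo is an HIV-1-based lentiviral transfer plasmid for constitutive expression of firefly luciferase together with a neomycin resistance gene in mammalian cells. It was derived from pF CAG luc hygro by replacing the hygromycin resistance gene with an IRES-neo cassette. In bacteria it is maintained through a high-copy ColE1/pUC-type origin with ampicillin selection (AmpR). The backbone outside the viral region also carries an f1 origin and an SV40/EM7-driven bleomycin/Zeocin resistance gene (BleoR) with an SV40 poly(A) signal.

The viral genome is transcribed in packaging cells from a CMV enhancer/promoter fused to a truncated 5' LTR. This is followed by the Ψ packaging signal with a gag fragment, the Rev response element for Rev-dependent nuclear export, and the cPPT/CTS. The internal expression cassette uses the CAG promoter, composed of the CMV enhancer, chicken β-actin promoter and chimeric β-actin/β-globin intron. It drives a single bicistronic transcript: the Photinus pyralis luciferase coding sequence, then an EMCV IRES that permits cap-independent translation of the downstream neo gene. Because both proteins come from one mRNA, G418 selection enriches for cells that also express luciferase. A WPRE downstream of neo enhances transcript expression, and the cassette ends with the 3' LTR region and a bGH poly(A) signal. The annotation shows additional LTR sequence upstream of the truncated 3' LTR segment, and the record does not state whether the vector is self-inactivating.

The construct is suited to generating stably transduced, luciferase-labelled cell lines for bioluminescence assays. The associated publication concerns patient-derived glioblastoma cell line and xenograft models.
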