Addgene plasmid #98294: pF CAG luc IRES neo
Purpose: For constitutive expression of firefly luciferase from the CAG promoter together with an IRES-linked neo resistance gene
Depositing lab: Brett Stringer. Depositing organization: QIMR Berghofer Medical Research Institute. Publication: A reference collection of patient-derived cell line and xenograft models of proneural, classical and mesenchymal glioblastoma. Stringer BW, Day BW, D'Souza RCJ, Jamieson PR, Ensbey KS, Bruce ZC, Lim YC, Goasdoue K, Offenhauser C, Akgul S, Allan S, Robertson T, Lucas P, Tollesson G, Campbell S, Winter C, Do H, Dobrovic A, Inglis PL, Jeffree RL, Johns TG, Boyd AW. Sci Rep. 2019 Mar 20;9(1):4902. doi: 10.1038/s41598-019-41277-z. PubMed 30894629.
Backbone
  Vector backbone: pF CAG luc hygro
  Backbone manufacturer: Brett Stringer (Addgene #67502)
  Backbone size w/o insert (bp): 12760
  Vector type: Lentiviral, Luciferase
  Selectable markers: Neomycin (select with G418)
Growth in bacteria
  Bacterial resistance: Ampicillin, 100 μg/mL
  Growth temperature: 37°C
  Growth strain: NEB Stable
  Copy number: High Copy
Gene/Insert 1
  Gene/Insert name: Firefly luciferase
  Cloning method: Restriction Enzyme; 5′ cloning site BamHI (not destroyed); 3′ cloning site NheI (not destroyed)
  Sequencing primers: 5′ gTCCCCTTCTCCATCTCCAg
Gene/Insert 2
  Gene/Insert name: IRES
  Cloning method: Restriction Enzyme; 5′ cloning site NheI (not destroyed); 3′ cloning site AgeI (not destroyed)
  Sequencing primers: 5′ Unknown
Gene/Insert 3
  Gene/Insert name: Neomycin resistance gene (NeoR)
  Cloning method: Restriction Enzyme; 5′ cloning site AgeI (not destroyed); 3′ cloning site AscI (destroyed during cloning)
  Sequencing primers: 5′ Unknown
Terms and licenses: Academic/Nonprofit Terms; Industry Terms: Not Available to Industry
Depositor comments: See also Addgene Plasmid #67501 & #67502. The hygromycin resistance gene of pF CAG luc hygro (Addgene Plasmid #67502) was replaced with an IRES neo cassette.
How to cite: pF CAG luc IRES neo was a gift from Brett Stringer (Addgene plasmid # 98294 ; http://n2t.net/addgene:98294 ; RRID:Addgene_98294)
