>Addgene plasmid #98294 | pF CAG luc IRES neo | addgene partial sequence | sequence record 182073 | Addgene Partial NGS Result
GGGGGACGGCTGCCTTCGGGGGGGACGGGGCAGGGCGGGGTTCGGCTTCTGGCGTGTGACCGGCGGCTCT
AGAGCCTCTGCTAACCATGTTCATGCCTTCTTCTTTTTCCTACAGCTCCTGGGCAACGTGCTGGTTATTG
TGCTGTCTCATCATTTTGGCAAAGGATCCGCCGCCACCATGGAAGACGCCAAAAACATAAAGAAAGGCCC
GGCGCCATTCTATCCTCTAGAGGATGGAACCGCTGGAGAGCAACTGCATAAGGCTATGAAGAGATACGCC
CTGGTTCCTGGAACAATTGCTTTTACAGATGCACATATCGAGGTGAACATCACGTACGCGGAATACTTCG
AAATGTCCGTTCGGTTGGCAGAAGCTATGAAACGATATGGGCTGAATACAAATCACAGAATCGTCGTATG
CAGTGAAAACTCTCTTCAATTCTTTATGCCGGTGTTGGGCGCGTTATTTATCGGAGTTGCAGTTGCGCCC
GCGAACGACATTTATAATGAACGTGAATTGCTCAACAGTATGAACATTTCGCAGCCTACCGTAGTGTTTG
TTTCCAAAAAGGGGTTGCAAAAAATTTTGAACGTGCAAAAAAAATTACCAATAATCCAGAAAATTATTAT
CATGGATTCTAAAACGGATTACCAGGGATTTCAGTCGATGTACACGTTCGTCACATCTCATCTACCTCCC
GGTTTTAATGAATACGATTTTGTACCAGAGTCCTTTGATCGTGACAAAACAATTGCACTGATAATGAATT
CCTCTGGATCTACTGGGTTACCTAAGGGTGTGGCCCTTCCGCATAGAACTGCCTGCGTCAGATTCTCGCA
TGCCAGAGATCCTATTTTTGGCAATCAAATCATTCCGGATACTGCGATTTTAAGTGTTGTTCCATTCCAT
CACGGTTTTGGAATGTTTACTACACTCGGATATTTGATATGTGGATTTCGAGTCGTCTTAATGTATAGAT
TTGAAGAAGAGCTGTTTTTACGATCCCTTCAGGATTACAAAATTCAAAGTGCGTTGCTAGTACCAACCCT
ATTTTCATTCTTCGCCAAAAGCACTCTGATTGACAAATACGATTTATCTAATTTACACGAAATTGCTTCT
GGGGGCGCACCTCTTTCGAAAGAAGTCGGGGAAGCGGTTGCAAAACGCTTCCATCTTCCAGGGATACGAC
AAGGATATGGGCTCACTGAGACTACATCAGCTATTCTGATTACACCCGAGGGGGATGATAAACCGGGCGC
GGTCGGTAAAGTTGTTCCATTTTTTGAAGCGAAGGTTGTGGATCTGGATACCGGGAAAACGCTGGGCGTT
AATCAGAGAGGCGAATTATGTGTCAGAGGACCTATGATTATGTCCGGTTATGTAAACAATCCGGAAGCGA
CCAACGCCTTGATTGACAAGGATGGATGGCTACATTCTGGAGACATAGCTTACTGGGACGAAGACGAACA
CTTCTTCATAGTTGACCGCTTGAAGTCTTTAATTAAATACAAAGGATATCAGGTGGCCCCCGCTGAATTG
GAATCGATATTGTTACAACACCCCAACATCTTCGACGCGGGCGTGGCAGGTCTTCCCGACGATGACGCCG
GTGAACTTCCCGCCGCCGTTGTTGTTTTGGAGCACGGAAAGACGATGACGGAAAAAGAGATCGTGGATTA
CGTCGCCAGTCAAGTAACAACCGCGAAAAAGTTGCGCGGAGGAGTTGTGTTTGTGGACGAAGTACCGAAA
GGTCTTACCGGAAAACTCGACGCAAGAAAAATCAGAGAGATCCTCATAAAGGCCAAGAAGGGCGGAAAGT
CCAAATTGTAAGCTAGCGCCCCTCTCCCTCCCCCCCCCCTAACGTTACTGGCCGAAGCCGCTTGGAATAA
GGCCGGTGTGCGTTTGTCTATATGTTATTTTCCACCATATTGCCGTCTTTTGGCAATGTGAGGGCCCGGA
AACCTGGCCCTGTCTTCTTGACGAGCATTCCTAGGGGTCTTTCCCCTCTCGCCAAAGGAATGCAAGGTCT
GTTGAATGTCGTGAAGGAAGCAGTTCCTCTGGAAGCTTCTTGAAGACAAACAACGTCTGTAGCGACCCTT
TGCAGGCAGCGGAACCCCCCACCTGGCGACAGGTGCCTCTGCGGCCAAAAGCCACGTGTATAAGATACAC
CTGCAAAGGCGGCACAACCCCAGTGCCACGTTGTGAGTTGGATAGTTGTGGAAAGAGTCAAATGGCTCTC
CTCAAGCGTATTCAACAAGGGGCTGAAGGATGCCCAGAAGGTACCCCATTGTATGGGATCTGATCTGGGG
CCTCGGTACACATGCTTTACATGTGTTTAGTCGAGGTTAAAAAAACGTCTAGGCCCCCCGAACCACGGGG
ACGTGGTTTTCCTTTGAAAAACACGATGATAATATGGCCACAAACCGGTCTTGATTCTTCTGACACAACA
GTCTCGAACTTAAGGCTAGAGCCACCATGATTGAACAAGATGGATTGCACGCAGGTTCTCCGGCCGCTTG
GGTGGAGAGGCTATTCGGCTATGACTGGGCACAACAGACAATCGGCTGCTCTGATGCCGCCGTGTTCCGG
CTGTCAGCGCAGGGGCGCCCGGTTCTTTTTGTCAAGACCGACCTGTCCGGTGCCCTGAATGAACTGCAGG
ACGAGGCAGCGCGGCTATCGTGGCTGGCCACGACGGGCGTTCCTTGCGCAGCTGTGCTCGACGTTGTCAC
TGAAGCGGGAAGGGACTGGCTGCTATTGGGCGAAGTGCCGGGGCAGGATCTCCTGTCATCTCACCTTGCT
CCTGCCGAGAAAGTATCCATCATGGCTGATGCAATGCGGCGGCTGCATACGCTTGATCCGGCTACCTGCC
CATTCGACCACCAAGCGAAACATCGCATCGAGCGAGCACGTACTCGGATGGAAGCCGGTCTTGTCGATCA
GGATGATCTGGACGAAGAGCATCAGGGGCTCGCGCCAGCCGAACTGTTCGCCAGGCTCAAGGCGCGCATG
CCCGACGGCGAGGATCTCGTCGTGACCCATGGCGATGCCTGCTTGCCGAATATCATGGTGGAAAATGGCC
GCTTTTCTGGATTCATCGACTGTGGCCGGCTGGGTGTGGCGGACCGCTATCAGGACATAGCGTTGGCTAC
CCGTGATATTGCTGAAGAGCTTGGCGGCGAATGGGCTGACCGCTTCCTCGTGCTTTACGGTATCGCCGCT
CCCGATTCGCAGCGCATCGCCTTCTATCGCCTTCTTGACGAGTTCTTCTGAGCGGGACTCTGGGGTTCGA
AATGAGGCGCGCCGAATTCGATATCAAGCTTATCGATAATCAACCTCTGGATTACAAAATTTGTGAAAGA
TTGACTGGTATTCTTAACTATGTTGCTCCTTTTACGCTATGTGGATACGCTGCTTTAATGCCTTTGTATC
ATGCTATTGCTTCCCGTATGGCTTTCATTTTCTCCTCCTTGTATAAATCCTGGTTGCTGTCTCTTTATGA
GGAGTTGTGGCCCGTTGTCAGGCAACGTGGCGTGGTGTGCACTGTGTTTGCTGACGCAACCCCCACTGGT
TGGGGCATTGCCACCACCTGTCAGCTCCTTTCCGGGACTTTCGCTTTCCCCCTCCCTATTGCCACGGCGG
AACTCATCGCCGCCTGCCTTGCCCGCTGCTGGACAGGGGCTCGGCTGTTGGGCACTGACAATTCCGTGGT
GTTGTCGGGGAAATCATCGTCCTTTCCTTGGCTGCTCGCCTGTGTTGCCACCTGGATTCTGCGCGGGACG
TCCTTCTGCTACGTCCCTTCGGCCCTCAATCCAGCGGACCTTCCTTCCCGCGGCCTGCTGCCGGCTCTGC
GGCCTCTTCCGCGTCTTCGCCTTCGCCCTCAGACGAGTCGGATCTCCCTTTGGGCCGCCTCCCCGCATCG
ATACCGTCGACCTCGAGACCTAGAAAAACATGGAGCAATCACAAGTAGCAATACAGCAGCTACCAATGCT
GATTGTGCCTGGCTAGAAGCACAAGAGGAGGAGGAGGTGGGTTTTCCAGTCACACCTCAGGTACCTTTAA
GACCAATGACTTACAAGGCAGCTGTAGATCTTAGCCACTTTTTAAAAGAAAAGGGGGGACTGGAAGGGCT
AATTCACTCCCAACGAAGACAAGATATCCTTGATCTGTGGATCTACCACACACAAGGCTACTTCCCTGAT
TGGCAGAACTACACACCAGGGCCAGGGATCAGATATCCACTGACCTTTGGATGGTGCTACAAGCTAGTAC
CAGTTGAGCAAGAGAAGGTAGAAGAAGCCAATGAAGGAGAGAACACCCGCTTGTTACACCCTGTGAGCCT
GCATGGGATGGATGACCCGGAGAGAGAAGTATTAGAGTGGAGGTTTGACAGCCGCCTAGCATTTCATCAC
ATGGCCCGAGAGCTGCATCCGGACTGTACTGGGTCTCTCTGGTTAGACCAGATCTGAGCCTGGGAGCTCT
CTGGCTAACTAGGGAACCCACTGCTTAAGCCTCAATAAAGCTTGCCTTGAGTGCTTCAAGTAGTGTGTGC
CCGTCTGTTGTGTGACTCTGGTAACTAGAGATCCCTCAGACCCTTTTAGTCAGTGTGGAAAATCTCTAGC
AGGGCCCGTTTAAACCCGCTGATCAGCCTCGACTGTGCCTTCTAGTTGCCAGCCATCTGTTGTTTGCCCC
TCCCCCGTGCCTTCCTTGACCCTGGAAGGTGCCACTCCCACTGTCCTTTCCTAATAAAATGAGGAAATTG
CATCGCATTGTCTGAGTAGGTGTCATTCTATTCTGGGGGGTGGGGTGGGGCAGGACAGCAAGGGGGAGGA
TTGGGAAGACAATAGCAGGCATGCTGGGGATGCGGTGGGCTCTATGGCTTCTGAGGCGGAAAGAACCAGC
TGGGGCTCTAGGGGGTATCCCC
[124 nt withheld, positions 4923-5046]
C
[91 nt withheld, positions 5048-5138]
A
[49 nt withheld, positions 5140-5188]
CCTTTGACGTTGGAGTCCACGTTCTTT
[37 nt withheld, positions 5216-5252]
ACCCTATCTCGGTCTATTCTTTTGATTTATAAGGGATTTTGCCGATTTCGGCCTATTGGTTAAAAAATGA
GCTGATTTAACAAAAATTTAACGCGAATTAATTCTGTGGAATGTGTGTCAGTTAGGGTGTGGAAAGTCCC
CAGGCTCCCCAGCAGGCAGAAGTATGCAAAGCATGCATCTCAATTAGTCAGCAACCAGGTGTGGAAAGTC
CCCAGGCTCCCCAGCAGGCAGAAGTATGCAAAGCATGCATCTCAATTAGTCAGCAACCATAGTCCCGCCC
CTAACTCCGCCCATCCCGCCCCTAACTCCGCCCAGTTCCGCCCATTCTCCGCCCCATGGCTGACTAATTT
TTTTTATTTATGCAGAGGCCGAGGCCGCCTCTGCCTCTGAGCTATTCCAGAAGTAGTGAGGAGGCTTTTT
TGGAGGCCTAGGCTTTTGCAAAAAGCTCCCGGGAGCTTGTATATCCATTTTCGGATCTGATCAGCACGTG
TTGACAATTAATCATCGGCATAGTATATCGGCATAGTATAATACGACAAGGTGAGGAACTAAACCATGGC
CAAGTTGACCAGTGCCGTTCCGGTGCTCACCGCGCGCGACGTCGCCGGAGCGGTCGAGTTCTGGACCGAC
CGGCTCGGGTTCTCCCGGGACTTCGTGGAGGACGACTTCGCCGGTGTGGTCCGGGACGACGTGACCCTGT
TCATCAGCGCGGTCCAGGACCAGGTGGTGCCGGACAACACCCTGGCCTGGGTGTGGGTGCGCGGCCTGGA
CGAGCTGTACGCCGAGTGGTCGGAGGTCGTGTCCACGAACTTCCGGGACGCCTCCGGGCCGGCCATGACC
GAGATCGGCGAGCAGCCGTGGGGGCGGGAGTTCGCCCTGCGCGACCCGGCCGGCAACTGCGTGCACTTCG
TGGCCGAGGAGCAGGACTGACACGTGCTACGAGATTTCGATTCCACCGCCGCCTTCTATGAAAGGTTGGG
CTTCGGAATCGTTTTCCGGGACGCCGGCTGGATGATCCTCCAGCGCGGGGATCTCATGCTGGAGTTCTTC
GCCCACCCCAACTTGTTTATTGCAGCTTATAATGGTTACAAATAAAGCAATAGCATCACAAATTTCACAA
ATAAAGCATTTTTTTCACTGCATTCTAGTTGTGGTTTGTCCAAACTCATCAATGTATCTTATCATGTCTG
TATACCGTCGACCTCTAGCTAGAGCTTGGCGTAATCATGGTCATAGCTGTTTCCTGTGTGAAATTGTTAT
CCGCTCACAATTCCACACAACATACGAGCCGGAAGCATAAAGTGTAAAGCCTGGGGTGCCTAATGAGTGA
GCTAACTCACATTAATTGCGTTGCGCTCACTGCCCGCTTTCCAGTCGGGAAACCTGTCGTGCCAGCTGCA
TTAATGAATCGGCCAACGCGCGGGGAGAGGCGGTTTGCGTATTGGGCGCTCTTCCGCTTCCTCGCTCACT
GACTCGCTGCGCTCGGTCGTTCGGCTGCGGCGAGCGGTATCAGCTCACTCAAAGGCGGTAATACGGTTAT
CCACAGAATCAGGGGATAACGCAGGAAAGAACATGTGAGCAAAAGGCCAGCAAAAGGCCAGGAACCGTAA
AAAGGCCGCGTTGCTGGCGTTTTTCCATAGGCTCCGCCCCCCTGACGAGCATCACAAAAATCGACGCTCA
AGTCAGAGGTGGCGAAACCCGACAGGACTATAAAGATACCAGGCGTTTCCCCCTGGAAGCTCCCTCGTGC
GCTCTCCTGTTCCGACCCTGCCGCTTACCGGATACCTGTCCGCCTTTCTCCCTTCGGGAAGCGTGGCGCT
TTCTCATAGCTCACGCTGTAGGTATCTCAGTTCGGTGTAGGTCGTTCGCTCCAAGCTGGGCTGTGTGCAC
GAACCCCCCGTTCAGCCCGACCGCTGCGCCTTATCCGGTAACTATCGTCTTGAGTCCAACCCGGTAAGAC
ACGACTTATCGCCACTGGCAGCAGCCACTGGTAACAGGATTAGCAGAGCGAGGTATGTAGGCGGTGCTAC
AGAGTTCTTGAAGTGGTGGCCTAACTACGGCTACACTAGAAGAACAGTATTTGGTATCTGCGCTCTGCTG
AAGCCAGTTACCTTCGGAAAAAGAGTTGGTAGCTCTTGATCCGGCAAACAAACCACCGCTGGTAGCGGTG
GTTTTTTTGTTTGCAAGCAGCAGATTACGCGCAGAAAAAAAGGATCTCAAGAAGATCCTTTGATCTTTTC
TACGGGGTCTGACGCTCAGTGGAACGAAAACTCACGTTAAGGGATTTTGGTCATGAGATTATCAAAAAGG
ATCTTCACCTAGATCCTTTTAAATTAAAAATGAAGTTTTAAATCAATCTAAAGTATATATGAGTAAACTT
GGTCTGACAGTTACCAATGCTTAATCAGTGAGGCACCTATCTCAGCGATCTGTCTATTTCGTTCATCCAT
AGTTGCCTGACTCCCCGTCGTGTAGATAACTACGATACGGGAGGGCTTACCATCTGGCCCCAGTGCTGCA
ATGATACCGCGAGACCCACGCTCACCGGCTCCAGATTTATCAGCAATAAACCAGCCAGCCGGAAGGGCCG
AGCGCAGAAGTGGTCCTGCAACTTTATCCGCCTCCATCCAGTCTATTAATTGTTGCCGGGAAGCTAGAGT
AAGTAGTTCGCCAGTTAATAGTTTGCGCAACGTTGTTGCCATTGCTACAGGCATCGTGGTGTCACGCTCG
TCGTTTGGTATGGCTTCATTCAGCTCCGGTTCCCAACGATCAAGGCGAGTTACATGATCCCCCATGTTGT
GCAAAAAAGCGGTTAGCTCCTTCGGTCCTCCGATCGTTGTCAGAAGTAAGTTGGCCGCAGTGTTATCACT
CATGGTTATGGCAGCACTGCATAATTCTCTTACTGTCATGCCATCCGTAAGATGCTTTTCTGTGACTGGT
GAGTACTCAACCAAGTCATTCTGAGAATAGTGTATGCGGCGACCGAGTTGCTCTTGCCCGGCGTCAATAC
GGGATAATACCGCGCCACATAGCAGAACTTTAAAAGTGCTCATCATTGGAAAACGTTCTTCGGGGCGAAA
ACTCTCAAGGATCTTACCGCTGTTGAGATCCAGTTCGATGTAACCCACTCGTGCACCCAACTGATCTTCA
GCATCTTTTACTTTCACCAGCGTTTCTGGGTGAGCAAAAACAGGAAGGCAAAATGCCGCAAAAAAGGGAA
TAAGGGCGACACGGAAATGTTGAATACTCATACTCTTCCTTTTTCAATATTATTGAAGCATTTATCAGGG
TTATTGTCTCATGAGCGGATACATATTTGAATGTATTTAGAAAAATAAACAAATAGGGGTTCCGCGCACA
TTTCCCCGAAAAGTGCCACCTGACGTCGACGGATCGGGAGATCTCCCGATCCCCTATGGTGCACTCTCAG
TACAATCTGCTCTGATGCCGCATAGTTAAGCCAGTATCTGCTCCCTGCTTGTGTGTTGGAGGTCGCTGAG
TAGTGCGCGAGCAAAATTTAAGCTACAACAAGGCAAGGCTTGACCGACAATTGCATGAAGAATCTGCTTA
GGGTTAGGCGTTTTGCGCTGCTTCGCGATGTACGGGCCAGATATACGCGTTGACATTGATTATTGACTAG
TTATTAATAGTAATCAATTACGGGGTCATTAGTTCATAGCCCATATATGGAGTTCCGCGTTACATAACTT
ACGGTAAATGGCCCGCCTGGCTGACCGCCCAACGACCCCCGCCCATTGACGTCAATAATGACGTATGTTC
CCATAGTAACGCCAATAGGGACTTTCCATTGACGTCAATGGGTGGAGTATTTACGGTAAACTGCCCACTT
GGCAGTACATCAAGTGTATCATATGCCAAGTACGCCCCCTATTGACGTCAATGACGGTAAATGGCCCGCC
TGGCATTATGCCCAGTACATGACCTTATGGGACTTTCCTACTTGGCAGTACATCTACGTATTAGTCATCG
CTATTACCATGGTGATGCGGTTTTGGCAGTACATCAATGGGCGTGGATAGCGGTTTGACTCACGGGGATT
TCCAAGTCTCCACCCCATTGACGTCAATGGGAGTTTGTTTTGGCACCAAAATCAACGGGACTTTCCAAAA
TGTCGTAACAACTCCGCCCCATTGACGCAAATGGGCGGTAGGCGTGTACGGTGGGAGGTCTATATAAGCA
GCGCGTTTTGCCTGTACTGGGTCTCTCTGGTTAGACCAGATCTGAGCCTGGGAGCTCTCTGGCTAACTAG
GGAACCCACTGCTTAAGCCTCAATAAAGCTTGCCTTGAGTGCTTCAAGTAGTGTGTGCCCGTCTGTTGTG
TGACTCTGGTAACTAGAGATCCCTCAGACCCTTTTAGTCAGTGTGGAAAATCTCTAGCAGTGGCGCCCGA
ACAGGGACTTGAAAGCGAAAGGGAAACCAGAGGAGCTCTCTCGACGCAGGACTCGGCTTGCTGAAGCGCG
CACGGCAAGAGGCGAGGGGCGGCGACTGGTGAGTACGCCAAAAATTTTGACTAGCGGAGGCTAGAAGGAG
AGAGATGGGTGCGAGAGCGTCAGTATTAAGCGGGGGAGAATTAGATCGCGATGGGAAAAAATTCGGTTAA
GGCCAGGGGGAAAGAAAAAATATAAATTAAAACATATAGTATGGGCAAGCAGGGAGCTAGAACGATTCGC
AGTTAATCCTGGCCTGTTAGAAACATCAGAAGGCTGTAGACAAATACTGGGACAGCTACAACCATCCCTT
CAGACAGGATCAGAAGAACTTAGATCATTATATAATACAGTAGCAACCCTCTATTGTGTGCATCAAAGGA
TAGAGATAAAAGACACCAAGGAAGCTTTAGACAAGATAGAGGAAGAGCAAAACAAAAGTAAGACCACCGC
ACAGCAAGCGGCCGCTGATCTTCAGACCTGGAGGAGGAGATATGAGGGACAATTGGAGAAGTGAATTATA
TAAATATAAAGTAGTAAAAATTGAACCATTAGGAGTAGCACCCACCAAGGCAAAGAGAAGAGTGGTGCAG
AGAGAAAAAAGAGCAGTGGGAATAGGAGCTTTGTTCCTTGGGTTCTTGGGAGCAGCAGGAAGCACTATGG
GCGCAGCGTCAATGACGCTGACGGTACAGGCCAGACAATTATTGTCTGGTATAGTGCAGCAGCAGAACAA
TTTGCTGAGGGCTATTGAGGCGCAACAGCATCTGTTGCAACTCACAGTCTGGGGCATCAAGCAGCTCCAG
GCAAGAATCCTGGCTGTGGAAAGATACCTAAAGGATCAACAGCTCCTGGGGATTTGGGGTTGCTCTGGAA
AACTCATTTGCACCACTGCTGTGCCTTGGAATGCTAGTTGGAGTAATAAATCTCTGGAACAGATTTGGAA
TCACACGACCTGGATGGAGTGGGACAGAGAAATTAACAATTACACAAGCTTAATACACTCCTTAATTGAA
GAATCGCAAAACCAGCAAGAAAAGAATGAACAAGAATTATTGGAATTAGATAAATGGGCAAGTTTGTGGA
ATTGGTTTAACATAACAAATTGGCTGTGGTATATAAAATTATTCATAATGATAGTAGGAGGCTTGGTAGG
TTTAAGAATAGTTTTTGCTGTACTTTCTATAGTGAATAGAGTTAGGCAGGGATATTCACCATTATCGTTT
CAGACCCACCTCCCAACCCCGAGGGGACCCGACAGGCCCGAAGGAATAGAAGAAGAAGGTGGAGAGAGAG
ACAGAGACAGATCCATTCGATTAGTGAACGGATCGGCACTGCGTGCGCCAATTCTGCAGACAAATGGCAG
TATTCATCCACAATTTTAAAAGAAAAGGGGGGATTGGGGGGTACAGTGCAGGGGAAAGAATAGTAGACAT
AATAGCAACAGACATACAAACTAAAGAATTACAAAAACAAATTACAAAAATTCAAAATTTTCGGGTTTAT
TACAGGGACAGCAGAGATCCAGTTTGGTTAATTAAGACTAGTTATTAATAGTAATCAATTACGGGGTCAT
TAGTTCATAGCCCATATATGGAGTTCCGCGTTACATAACTTACGGTAAATGGCCCGCCTGGCTGACCGCC
CAACGACCCCCGCCCATTGACGTCAATAATGACGTATGTTCCCATAGTAACGCCAATAGGGACTTTCCAT
TGACGTCAATGGGTGGAGTATTTACGGTAAACTGCCCACTTGGCAGTACATCAAGTGTATCATATGCCAA
GTACGCCCCCTATTGACGTCAATGACGGTAAATGGCCCGCCTGGCATTATGCCCAGTACATGACCTTATG
GGACTTTCCTACTTGGCAGTACATCTACGTATTAGTCATCGCTATTACCATGG
